>Addgene plasmid #202007 | pMC-J6-NbGP41-sfGFP-VP64-GB1-J9 | addgene full sequence | sequence record 401181 | Addgene NGS Result
AAAAGGATCTAGGTGAAGATCCTTTTTGATAATCTCATGACCAAAATCCCTTAACGTGAGTTTTCGTTCC
ACTGAGCGTCAGACCCCGTAGAAAAGATCAAAGGATCTTCTTGAGATCCTTTTTTTCTGCGCGTAATCTG
CTGCTTGCAAACAAAAAAACCACCGCTACCAGCGGTGGTTTGTTTGCCGGATCAAGAGCTACCAACTCTT
TTTCCGAAGGTAACTGGCTTCAGCAGAGCGCAGATACCAAATACTGTTCTTCTAGTGTAGCCGTAGTTAG
GCCACCACTTCAAGAACTCTGTAGCACCGCCTACATACCTCGCTCTGCTAATCCTGTTACCAGTGGCTGC
TGCCAGTGGCGATAAGTCGTGTCTTACCGGGTTGGACTCAAGACGATAGTTACCGGATAAGGCGCAGCGG
TCGGGCTGAACGGGGGGTTCGTGCACACAGCCCAGCTTGGAGCGAACGACCTACACCGAACTGAGATACC
TACAGCGTGAGCTATGAGAAAGCGCCACGCTTCCCGAAGGGAGAAAGGCGGACAGGTATCCGGTAAGCGG
CAGGGTCGGAACAGGAGAGCGCACGAGGGAGCTTCCAGGGGGAAACGCCTGGTATCTTTATAGTCCTGTC
GGGTTTCGCCACCTCTGACTTGAGCGTCGATTTTTGTGATGCTCGTCAGGGGGGCGGAGCCTATGGAAAA
ACGCCAGCAACGCGGCCTTTTTACGGTTCCTGGCCTTTTGCTGGCCTTTTGCTCACATGTTCTTTCCTGC
GTTATCCCCTGATTCTGTGGATAACCGTATTACCGCCTTTGAGTGAGCTGATACCGCTCGCCGCAGCCGA
ACGACCGAGCGCAGCGAGTCAGTGAGCGAGGAAGCGGAAGAGCGCCCAATACGCAAACCGCCTCTCCCCG
CGCGTTGGCCGATTCATTAATCACTCTGTGGTCTCAAATGGAGGTGCAGCTGGTGGAATCTGGGGGCGGA
CTGGTGCAGCCCGGGGGATCTCTGCGGCTGTCCTGCGCCGCCTCTGGCTCCATCTCTAGCGTGGATGTGA
TGTCCTGGTACAGGCAGGCCCCTGGCAAGCAGAGGGAACTGGTGGCCTTCATTACTGATAGGGGAAGAAC
CAATTACAAAGTGAGCGTGAAAGGCCGCTTCACTATCAGCCGGGATAATTCTAAGAATATGGTGTATCTG
CAGATGAACAGCCTGAAGCCAGAAGACACTGCCGACTATCTGTGCAGGGCTGAGTCCCGGACTTCCTGGT
CCAGCCCATCTCCTCTGGATGTGTGGGGGCGCGGCACTCAGGTGACTGTGTCCTCCTTGGATCCAGGTGG
AGGTGGAAGCGGTAGCAAAGGAGAAGAACTTTTCACTGGAGTTGTCCCAATTCTTGTTGAATTAGATGGT
GATGTTAATGGGCACAAATTTTCTGTCCGTGGAGAGGGTGAAGGTGATGCTACAAACGGAAAACTCACCC
TTAAATTTATTTGCACTACTGGAAAACTACCTGTTCCGTGGCCAACACTTGTCACTACTCTGACCTATGG
TGTTCAATGCTTTTCCCGTTATCCGGATCACATGAAACGGCATGACTTTTTCAAGAGTGCCATGCCCGAA
GGTTATGTACAGGAACGCACTATATCTTTCAAAGATGACGGGACCTACAAGACGCGTGCTGAAGTCAAGT
TTGAAGGTGATACCCTTGTTAATCGTATCGAGTTAAAGGGTATTGATTTTAAAGAAGATGGAAACATTCT
TGGACACAAACTCGAGTACAACTTTAACTCACACAATGTATACATCACGGCAGACAAACAAAAGAATGGA
ATCAAAGCTAACTTCAAAATTCGCCACAACGTTGAAGATGGTTCCGTTCAACTAGCAGACCATTATCAAC
AAAATACTCCAATTGGCGATGGCCCTGTCCTTTTACCAGACAACCATTACCTGTCGACACAATCTGTCCT
TTCGAAAGATCCCAACGAAAAGCGTGACCACATGGTCCTTCTTGAGTTTGTAACTGCTGCTGGGATTACA
CATGGCATGGATGAGCTCTACAAAGGTGGAGGTCGGACCGGTCGTACGGGCGGTGGCGGAGGGGATGCTT
TAGACGATTTTGACTTAGATATGCTTGGTTCAGACGCGTTAGACGACTTCGACCTAGACATGTTAGGCTC
AGATGCATTGGACGACTTCGATTTAGATATGTTGGGCTCCGATGCCCTAGATGACTTTGATCTAGATATG
CTAGGTAGTGGCGGTGGCGGAGGGGCTCCAAAGAAGAAGAGAAAGGTCCGTACGGGAGGAGGATCTCGGA
CCGAAGAGTACAAGCTTATCCTGAACGGTAAAACCCTGAAAGGTGAAACCACCACCGAAGCTGTTGACGC
TGCTACCGCGGAAAAAGTTTTCAAACAGTACGCTAACGACAACGGTGTTGACGGTGAATGGACCTACGAC
GACGCTACCAAAACCTTCACGGTAACCGAAGGTGGTGGTAGCGGTGGTGGTACTAGTCCAAAAACAAGGA
GGAGGCCGCGAAGATCACAACGGAAAAGGCCGCCTACGCCATGGCCGTAAGCTTTGAGACCACGAAGTGG
CTCTTCAGTGGACGAAAGGGCCTCGTGATACGCCTATTTTTATAGGTTAATGTCATGATAATAATGGTTT
CTTAGACGTCAGGTGGCACTTTTCGGGGAAATGTGCGCGGAACCCCTATTTGTTTATTTTTCTAAATACA
TTCAAATATGTATCCGCTCATGAGACAATAACCCTGATAAATGCTTCAATAATATTGAAAAAGGAAGAGT
ATGCGCTCACGCAACTGGTCCAGAACCTTGACCGAACGCAGCGGTGGTAACGGCGCAGTGGCGGTTTTCA
TGGCTTGTTATGACTGTTTTTTTTTGGGGTACAGTCTATGCCTCGGGCATCCAAGCAGCAAGCGCGTTAC
GCCGTGGGTCGATGTTTGATGTTATGGAGCAGCAACGATGTTACGCAGCAGGGCAGTCGCCCTAAAACAA
AGTTAAACATCATGAGGGAAGCGGTGATCGCCGAAGTATCGACTCAACTATCAGAGGTAGTTGGCGTCAT
CGAGCGCCATCTCGAACCGACGTTGCTGGCCGTACATTTGTACGGCTCCGCAGTGGATGGCGGCCTGAAG
CCACACAGCGATATTGATTTGCTGGTTACGGTGACCGTAAGGCTTGATGAAACAACGCGGCGAGCTTTGA
TCAACGACCTTTTGGAAACTTCGGCTTCCCCTGGAGAGAGCGAGATTCTCCGCGCTGTAGAAGTCACCAT
TGTTGTGCACGACGACATCATTCCGTGGCGTTATCCAGCTAAGCGCGAACTGCAATTTGGAGAATGGCAG
CGCAATGACATTCTTGCAGGTATCTTCGAGCCAGCCACGATCGACATTGATCTGGCTATCTTGCTGACAA
AAGCAAGAGAACATAGCGTTGCCTTGGTAGGTCCAGCGGCGGAGGAACTCTTTGATCCGGTTCCTGAACA
GGATCTATTTGAGGCGCTAAATGAAACCTTAACGCTATGGAACTCGCCGCCCGACTGGGCTGGCGATGAG
CGAAATGTAGTGCTTACGTTGTCCCGCATTTGGTACAGCGCAGTAACCGGCAAAATCGCGCCGAAGGATG
TCGCTGCCGACTGGGCAATGGAGCGCCTGCCGGCCCAGTATCAGCCCGTCATACTTGAAGCTAGACAGGC
TTATCTTGGACAAGAAGAAGATCGCTTGGCCTCGCGCGCAGATCAGTTGGAAGAATTTGTCCATTACGTA
AAAGGCGAGATCACCAAGGTAGTCGGCAAATAACTGTCAGACCAAGTTTACTCATATATACTTTAGATTG
ATTTAAAACTTCATTTTTAATTT
Features (pLannotate 1.2.2; 11 found; start..end, strand, type, name):
    111..699     +  rep_origin     ori: high-copy-number ColE1/pMB1/pBR322/pUC origin of replication
    882..931     +  CDS            lacI (fragment): lac repressor; lacI; The lac repressor binds to the lac operator to inhibit transcription in E. coli. This inhibition can be relieved by adding lactose or isopropyl-β-D-thiogalactopyranoside (IPTG).
    951..1316    +  CDS            HVM20_MOUSE: Experimental evidence at protein level: Swiss-Prot protein existence level 1. From Mus musculus (Mouse).
   1344..2054    +  CDS            Superfolder GFP: Superfolder GFP is a basic (constitutively fluorescent) green fluorescent protein published in 2005, derived from Aequorea victoria. It is reported to be a very rapidly-maturing weak dimer.
   2103..2125    +  CDS            VP48 (fragment): 3 tandem repeats of the minimal activation domain of herpes simplex virus VP16 (Cheng et al., 2013)
   2319..2480    +  CDS            GB1: B1 domain of Streptococcal protein G effective as a solubilizing fusion partner (Cheng and Patel, 2004)
   2508..2558    +  CDS            Rex NLS: nuclear localization signal from the human T-cell leukemia virus type 1 (HTLV-1) Rex protein
   2696..2800    +  promoter       AmpR promoter: bla
   2791..2871    -  CDS            int (fragment): INT2_ECOLX - Protein inferred from homology: Swiss-Prot protein existence level 3. Putative integrase believed to be involved in the insertion of antibiotic resistance genes into plasmids and transposons. From Escherichia coli.
   2959..3015    +  CDS            GmR (fragment): gentamycin acetyltransferase; aacC1; confers resistance to gentamycin
   3022..3810    +  CDS            aadA: S3AD_ECOLX - Experimental evidence at protein level: Swiss-Prot protein existence level 1. Mediates bacterial resistance to the antibiotics streptomycin and spectinomycin. From Escherichia coli.
