[The description below was written by a language model from this plasmid's Addgene catalogue record and pLannotate feature annotations shown in this document.]
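Description:
pMC-J6-NbGP41-sfGFP-VP64-GB1-J9 is a MoClo (modular Golden Gate) level 0 part plasmid built on the small pJC221 backbone, about 3.9 kb in total. It is a bacterial cloning vector rather than an expression vector. It replicates in E. coli from a high-copy ColE1/pUC-type origin and is selected with spectinomycin through the aadA aminoglycoside adenylyltransferase gene. An AmpR (bla) promoter annotated upstream may drive this gene. The short integrase and gentamicin-resistance fragments flagged near aadA are most likely remnants of the integron-derived cassette from which the marker was taken, not functional genes. The same probably applies to the small lacI fragment just upstream of the insert.

The payload is a promoterless coding-sequence module encoding a synthetic fusion protein. It begins with NbGP41, a llama-derived nanobody; the annotation software labels this region as a mouse immunoglobulin heavy-chain variable domain, presumably because of sequence similarity. This is followed by superfolder GFP for visualisation, the VP64 transcriptional activation domain made of repeats of the herpes simplex virus VP16 minimal activator (only partly recognised, as a VP48 fragment), and the GB1 domain of streptococcal protein G, a solubility-enhancing partner. The feature table also detects an HTLV-1 Rex nuclear localisation signal at the C-terminal end, which is not mentioned in the catalogue fields. No promoter or terminator for the fusion is recorded, as expected for a level 0 CDS part. The J6 and J9 in the name presumably denote the flanking assembly junctions, though the record does not define them.

The module is intended for assembly into plant transcription units as the activator component of the MoonTag programmable gene activation system, in which the nanobody is expected to recruit the activator to a DNA-targeting protein carrying arrays of its gp41 peptide epitope.
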