Addgene plasmid #202007: pMC-J6-NbGP41-sfGFP-VP64-GB1-J9
Purpose: MoClo level 0 NbGP41-sfGFP-VP64-GB1 coding sequence module
Depositing lab: Michael Smanski. Depositing organization: University of Minnesota. Publication: Efficient gene activation in plants by the MoonTag programmable transcriptional activator. Casas-Mollano JA, Zinselmeier MH, Sychla A, Smanski MJ. Nucleic Acids Res. 2023 Jul 21;51(13):7083-7093. doi: 10.1093/nar/gkad458. PubMed 37254802.
Backbone
  Vector backbone: pJC221
  Backbone size w/o insert (bp): 2243
  Total vector size (bp): 3871
  Vector type: Synthetic Biology ; MoClo Cloning Vector
Growth in bacteria
  Bacterial resistance: Spectinomycin, 50 μg/mL
  Growth temperature: 37°C
  Growth strain: DH5alpha
  Copy number: High Copy
Gene/Insert
  Gene/Insert name: NbGP41-sfGFP-VP64-GB1 (alt name: NbGP41-sfGFP-VP64)
  Species: Synthetic; Lama glama, herpes simplex virus
  Tag / fusion protein: sfGFP; GB1
Terms and licenses: Academic/Nonprofit Terms; Industry Terms: Not Available to Industry
How to cite: pMC-J6-NbGP41-sfGFP-VP64-GB1-J9 was a gift from Michael Smanski (Addgene plasmid # 202007 ; http://n2t.net/addgene:202007 ; RRID:Addgene_202007)
